Addgene plasmid #124526: AlphaD
Purpose: (Empty Backbone) pColE1_AlphaD
Depositing lab: Koen Venken. Depositing organization: Baylor College of Medicine. Publication: Rapid and Efficient Synthetic Assembly of Multiplex Luciferase Reporter Plasmids for the Simultaneous Monitoring of Up to Six Cellular Signaling Pathways. Sarrion-Perdigones A, Gonzalez Y, Venken KJT. Curr Protoc Mol Biol. 2020 Jun;131(1):e121. doi: 10.1002/cpmb.121. PubMed 32539183.
Backbone
  Vector backbone: ColE1 derived
  Backbone manufacturer: Venken Lab, self made
  Backbone size (bp): 2336
  Vector type: Mammalian Expression, Bacterial Expression, Insect Expression, Synthetic Biology
Growth in bacteria
  Bacterial resistance: Kanamycin, 50 μg/mL
  Growth temperature: 37°C
  Growth strain: DH5alpha
  Copy number: High Copy
Gene/Insert
  Cloning method: Restriction Enzyme
  Sequencing primers: 5′ aat gag ctg att taa caa aaa ttt aac gcg; 3′ ctt ttt acg gtt cct ggc ctt ttg
Terms and licenses: Academic/Nonprofit Terms; Industry Terms: Not Available to Industry
Depositor comments: This is a new GB2.0-type vector, that expands the Alpha level. Any assembled unit(s) can be released with BsmBI for further cloning into Omega level vectors.
How to cite: AlphaD was a gift from Koen Venken (Addgene plasmid # 124526 ; http://n2t.net/addgene:124526 ; RRID:Addgene_124526)
