[The description below was written by a language model from this plasmid's Addgene catalogue record and pLannotate feature annotations shown in this document.]
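Description:
AlphaD is an empty destination vector built on a self-made ColE1-derived backbone and designed for GoldenBraid 2.0-style modular DNA assembly. The depositor describes it as a new GB2.0-type plasmid that expands the set of Alpha-level vectors. It is maintained at high copy number in E. coli through the ColE1/pUC-type origin and is selected with kanamycin. The resistance gene is annotated as an aph(3')-Ia aminoglycoside phosphotransferase placed downstream of a cat promoter. A fragment of the pBR322 bom region and an f1 phage origin are also annotated, along with a short tet promoter fragment that appears to be a backbone remnant. The catalogue gives the backbone as 2,336 bp, whereas the sequenced record is 2,817 nt. The record does not explain this difference, but the cloning cassette may account for it.

The cloning region consists of an EM7 synthetic bacterial promoter followed by a pUC18/19-type multiple cloning site flanked by SP6 and T7 promoters and a lacZα fragment. In vectors of this kind, such an arrangement typically serves as a replaceable blue/white screening cassette that is displaced when parts are assembled, although the record does not state this use. According to the depositor, any unit or units assembled in AlphaD can be released with BsmBI and transferred into Omega-level vectors for the next round of assembly. The plasmid carries no eukaryotic promoter, gene or reporter of its own. Its listing under mammalian, insect, bacterial and synthetic biology uses therefore reflects whatever cargo is assembled into it. The associated publication uses this toolkit to build multiplex luciferase reporter plasmids that monitor several cellular signalling pathways at once.
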