Features (pLannotate 1.2.2; 11 found; start..end, strand, type, name):
      1..48      +  promoter       EM7 promoter: synthetic bacterial promoter&nbsp
    102..120     +  promoter       SP6 promoter: promoter for bacteriophage SP6 RNA polymerase
    127..183     -  misc_feature   MCS: pUC18/19 multiple cloning site
    186..204     -  promoter       T7 promoter: promoter for bacteriophage T7 RNA polymerase
    207..364     +  CDS            lacZα (fragment): LacZα fragment of β-galactosidase; lacZ fragment
    370..460     -  misc_feature   bom (fragment): basis of mobility region from pBR322
    592..1180    -  rep_origin     ori: high-copy-number ColE1/pMB1/pBR322/pUC origin of replication
   1295..1397    +  promoter       cat promoter: promoter of the E. coli cat gene encoding chloramphenicol acetyltransferase
   1398..2211    +  CDS            KanR (fragment): aminoglycoside phosphotransferase; aph(3')-Ia; confers resistance to kanamycin in bacteria or G418 (Geneticin®) in eukaryotes
   2299..2316    -  promoter       tet promoter (fragment): E. coli promoter for tetracycline efflux protein gene
   2327..2782    +  rep_origin     f1 ori (sequence partly withheld): f1 bacteriophage origin of replication; arrow indicates direction of (+) strand synthesis
>Addgene plasmid #124526 | AlphaD | addgene full sequence | sequence record 273043 | Addgene NGS Result
GTTGACAATTAATCATCGGCATAGTATATCGGCATAGTATAATACGACAAGGTGAGGAACTAAACCCAGG
AGGCAGATCATGACCATGATTACGCCAAGCTATTTAGGTGACACTATAGAATACTCAAGCTTGCATGCCT
GCAGGTCGACTCTAGAGGATCCCCGGGTACCGAGCTCGAATTCGCCCTATAGTGAGTCGTATTACAATTC
ACTGGCCGTCGTTTTACAACGTCGTGACTGGGAAAACCCTGGCGTTACCCAACTTAATCGCCTTGCAGCA
CATCCCCCTTTCGCCAGCTGGCGTAATAGCGAAGAGGCCCGCACCGATCGCCCTTCCCAACAGTTGCGCA
GCCTGAATGGCGAATGACGCCTGATGCGGTATTTTCTCCTTACGCATCTGTGCGGTATTTCACACCGCAT
ATGGTGCACTCTCAGTACAATCTGCTCTGATGCCGCATAGGGTCTCTCGCTTGGCTGAGACGCTCGAGTG
ACACGGTTATCCACAGAATCAGGGGATAACGCAGGAAAGAACATGTGAGCAAAAGGCCAGCAAAAGGCCA
GGAACCGTAAAAAGGCCGCGTTGCTGGCGTTTTTCCATAGGCTCCGCCCCCCTGACGAGCATCACAAAAA
TCGACGCTCAAGTCAGAGGTGGCGAAACCCGACAGGACTATAAAGATACCAGGCGTTTCCCCCTGGAAGC
TCCCTCGTGCGCTCTCCTGTTCCGACCCTGCCGCTTACCGGATACCTGTCCGCCTTTCTCCCTTCGGGAA
GCGTGGCGCTTTCTCATAGCTCACGCTGTAGGTATCTCAGTTCGGTGTAGGTCGTTCGCTCCAAGCTGGG
CTGTGTGCACGAACCCCCCGTTCAGCCCGACCGCTGCGCCTTATCCGGTAACTATCGTCTTGAGTCCAAC
CCGGTAAGACACGACTTATCGCCACTGGCAGCAGCCACTGGTAACAGGATTAGCAGAGCGAGGTATGTAG
GCGGTGCTACAGAGTTCTTGAAGTGGTGGCCTAACTACGGCTACACTAGAAGAACAGTATTTGGTATCTG
CGCTCTGCTGAAGCCAGTTACCTTCGGAAAAAGAGTTGGTAGCTCTTGATCCGGCAAACAAACCACCGCT
GGTAGCGGTGGTTTTTTTGTTTGCAAGCAGCAGATTACGCGCAGAAAAAAAGGATCTCAAGAAGATCCTT
TGATCTTTTCTACGGGGTCTGACGCTCAGTGGAACGAAAACTCACGTTAAGGGATTTTGGTCATGAGATT
ATCAAAAAGGATCTTCACCTAGATCCTTTTGTGATGATCGGCACGTAAGAGGTTCCAACTTTCACCATAA
TGAAATAAGATCACTACCGGGCGTATTTTTTGAGTTATCGAGATTTTCAGGAGCTAAGGAAGCTAAAATG
AGCCATATTCAACGGGAAACGTCTTGCTCAAGGCCGCGATTAAATTCCAACATGGATGCTGATTTATATG
GGTATAAATGGGCTCGCGATAATGTCGGGCAATCAGGTGCGACAATCTACCGATTGTATGGGAAGCCCGA
TGCGCCAGAGTTGTTTCTGAAACATGGCAAAGGTAGCGTTGCCAATGATGTTACAGATGAGATGGTCAGA
CTAAACTGGCTGACGGAATTTATGCCTCTTCCGACCATCAAGCATTTTATCCGTACTCCTGATGATGCAT
GGTTACTCACCACTGCGATCCCAGGGAAAACAGCATTCCAGGTATTAGAAGAATATCCTGATTCAGGTGA
AAATATTGTTGATGCGCTGGCAGTGTTCCTGCGCCGGTTGCATTCGATTCCTGTTTGTAATTGTCCTTTT
AACAGCGATCGCGTATTTCGACTCGCTCAGGCGCAATCACGAATGAATAACGGTTTGGTTGATGCGAGTG
ATTTTGATGACGAGCGTAATGGCTGGCCTGTTGAACAAGTCTGGAAAGAAATGCATAAACTTTTGCCATT
CTCACCGGATTCAGTAGTCACTCATGGTGATTTCTCACTTGATAACCTTATTTTTGACGAGGGGAAATTA
ATAGGTTGTATTGATGTTGGACGAGTCGGAATCGCAGACCGATACCAGGATCTTGCCATCCTATGGAACT
GCCTCGGTGAGTTTTCTCCTTCATTACAGAAACGGCTTTTTCAAAAATATGGTATTGATAATCCTGATAT
GAATAAATTGCAGTTTCATTTGATGCTCGATGAGTTTTTCTGATTTTTTTTAAGGCAGTTATTGGTGCCC
TTAAACGCCTGGTTGCTACGCCTGAATAAGTGATAATAAGCGGATGAATGGCAGAAATTCGATGATAAGC
TGTCAAACATGATGT
[125 nt withheld, positions 2326-2450]
C
[91 nt withheld, positions 2452-2542]
AGGGTGATGGTTCACGTAGTGGGCCAGCGCCCTGATAGACGGTTTTTCGCCCTTTGACGTTGGAGTCCAC
GTTCTTT
[37 nt withheld, positions 2620-2656]
ACCCTATCTCGGTCTATTCTTTTGATTTATAAGGGATTTTGCCGATTTCGGCCTATTGGTTAAAAAATGA
GCTGATTTAACAAAAATTTAACGCGAATTTTAACAAAATATTAACGCTTACAATTTTAACCTCGAGCGTC
TCAGCTTGGAGAGAGACCCCT
